>Addgene plasmid #234900 | pVO-NanoLUC | addgene full sequence | sequence record 478983 | Addgene NGS Result
AATTCGAGCTCATTCGAGCTCCAGAACGATCTCAGTTAGGTCATGGGAAAGCTGATATTCATCCCTCTGA
GACTCTATATAATTAAATGCGTTTGGGGGATTAGCTAATTGAGAATCCATATAGAGAAATATGGCCGCGC
AGCGACGCCGGTTGAAGAATATGAACAAGGAATAAGATGAACAAGGAAGAAGATGAACAAGCAATAATTT
AATTAATTATTGTTAATAAGCATAAATTATGAAAATAATTTTGATGGTAATGAAAGTATTATAAATAATA
TTTAGGAGAAAATATTGTTAAGGAAATATCTGGTTATGTTTATTTGTTAAGGTATATGGGTTTTTATAGA
AACCCAGGAGCAGCTATGGTAAGAAACCCAGGACTCAAAAAATGCCTCTCAACTTCTCTCATATGTTGCG
GAGTCTGGAGTCCCATTTATACCATAGAAAGCATTGGGGGTATAGCATGGTAATTTCACATCGGACTCCA
TACCGCGGCCATCTATATAATATTACTGATGGCCGCGCGAAGTCCCGGTATGCCTTTTCAGCCGTTGGAT
CTGGAGCCGTACCTTTTTCGCGTTCCCATTTTGCCCCTGGAGTCCCGAGCTATTTACGACCCCCTGCCAC
CGAGTCCCCTTCGTGGAGCGCTCTTCGTCCAACACGTGTCCCAACTTTTGCGCATTTTTGACTACCTGTC
GCGCACTTGAATTAAAGTTGCCCTTTTATTTTCTTCCAATTATTTTGCGGCTGAGTAGTCTAGATAATTG
TGACAACTTAGTGAGCAAGTTGTAGGAGGACCCTATCCGTCTGGGAAAATAATTGGGTTTTCACGTGTAC
CAATGGGAAATAATATGTATAGCCTATTTAATTTAGAAAATTAAATAGTTTTAGTAATTCCTATATAATA
GCGTTTACTAGTCTGGGTAAAATTCGTATAGGAAAAAATATTTATTATTTTTTAAATTTAACCTATTGAA
AATGTACAGTTTAAAGAGTAGACGTGGATCGAATTACATTCAAGCACGTGGAAACTCACGGACCCCATTA
TTCAAACGACATTCCACTGGTAAGCGTTATGGAGGAAGACGACTACAGCCACTGAATGTGAAAAGAGAAG
ATGAACCCAGAATGTCGACCCAACGCATCCACGAGAATCAATATGGGTCGGAATTTACAATGGCCCACAA
CACAGCCATTTCGACCTATATCTCCTATCCTAATCTGGGCAAGACTGAACCCAATCGAACCAGGTCGTAC
ATCAAGCTGAAACGATTGCGTTTCAAGGGCACGGTGAAGATCGAACGAGTTCCTACTGACGTGGCTATGG
ATGGTTCGATTCCCAACACGGAAGGGGTGTTCTCATTGGTCATAGTCGTTGACCGAAAACCTCATTTGAC
TGCATCTGGATGCCTACATACGTTTGACGAACTATTTGGTGCGATAATCCACAGCCATGGAACCCTGTCT
ATAGTTCCCGCGTTGAAGGATCGTTACTACATACGGCATGTAATTAAACGGGTACTGTCCGTCGAGAAAG
ATAACGTCATGGTGGATATTGAAGGATCCACTGCTCTGTCTAATAGGCGTTTTAATTGTTGGGCCAGTTT
TAAAGATCTTGATTTGGATTCATGTAAGGGTGTTTATGACAACATAAACAAGAATGCCCTGTTAGTTTAT
TACTCATGGGTATCGGATACTGTGTCTAAAGCATCCACTTATGTATCGTATGACCTTGATTATATTGGAT
AATCAATAATAACAGGAAAATTTGAATAAGAAAAAATATTATTTAAATATTTTTGGTTGAGGACCATTAC
AACTACTCTTGATACATTCTTGGACCGTTGTCCTAACCAGTTCGTTTAATTGGGCCATAGACATGGTAAT
GTTGGACTCAGCCCTATGGGCCCCTACTATTGATGCCGAGTCACCTGGATCCAGTACAGTGGACCCTAAC
CTGTGCAGCTCTCTGTAAGGTGTCTGTTCGTTATTGGACTGTGAGTCCGCATCTTCGTTAACGGGCCCTA
TGGTACTCCTGGTCGCCCACGACTCCCCTGGCCTTATTTCTATTGGGCCTGGAAGCCCAAATCTGTTCAT
GGATGCGGACCTAATTAGTTTCCTTTCCCATTTACCATAGTCTACATGTGAGAAATCAACGTCTTTAGCG
GAGAACTGTTTGGAAAGGATCTTTACCGTTGGCGCCTTGAACGGAATATCGACGGAATGTTTGGCGGTCG
ATAATTTCAGCTTCCCTTTGAATTTTGCGAAGTGGGTACGCTGTTGAACATTCGTATCAGAAACTCTGTA
ATAGAGTTTCCAAGGGATTGGGTCTTTGAGAGAGAAGAAGGAAGCTGAAAAATAGTGGAGATCTATGTTA
CACCTGATCGGAAAAGTCCACGACGATTGTAATGATTCATTATCAGTCATCCTCTTGTCGTGAATCTCCA
CTATCACTGTACCAGTCGCGTTAATTGGCACCTGCTGCCTGTACTCGATAACGCAATGATCGATCTTCAT
GCAACTGCGACTGAGTCTCGCCGTTAATTGTGCCGCCGTTGACGGAAACTGCAGAACGATCTCAGTTAGG
TCATGGGAAAGCTGATATTCATCCCTCTGAGACTCTATATAATTAAATGCGTTTGGGGGATTAGCTAATT
GAGAATCCATATAGAGAAATATGGCCGCGCAGCGACGCCGGTTGAAGAATATGAACAAGGAATAAGATGA
ACAAGGAAGAAGATGAACAAGCAATAATTTAATTAATTATTGTTAATAAGCATAAATTATGAAAATAATT
TTGATGGTAATGAAAGTATTATAAATAATATTTAGGAGAAAATATTGTTAAGGAAATATCTGGTTATGTT
TATTTGTTAAGGTATATGGGTTTTTATAGAAACCCAGGAGCAGCTATGGTAAGAAACCCAGGACTCAAAA
AATGCCTCTCAACTTCTCTCATATGTTGCGGAGTCTGGAGTCCCATTTATACCATAGAAAGCATTGGGGG
TATAGCATGGTAATTTCACATCGGACTCCATACCGCGGCCATCTATATAATATTACTGATGGCCGCGCGA
AGTCCCGGTATGCCTTTTCAGCCGTTGGATCTGGAGCCGTACCTTTTTCGCGTTCCCATTTTGCCCCTGG
AGTCCCGAGCTATTTACGACCCCCTGCCACCGAGTCCCCTTCGTGGAGCGCTCTTCGTCCAACACGTGTC
CCAACTTTTGCGCATTTTTGACTACCTGTCGCGCACTTGAATTAAAGTTGCCCTTTTATTTTCTTCCAAT
TATTTTGCGGCTGAGTAGTCTAGTGGATCCCCCGGAGCTCCACTTGGGATAGGTTAAGAAAATATGTCTG
GCTTGTAAACGAAAAGAATCGGGGTTTCTAGGCATTTTTTAAATAGTGACCCAGGACTCAAAAACTAGCT
CTCAACTTCTCTCATATGTTGTGGAGTCTGGAGTCCTTTATATATGTTTACGCTATAGAAGGCATTTGGG
GACTCTCCCGGGCCCACCATAGGACTCCATACCGCGGCCATCTATATAATATTACTGATGGCCGCGCGGA
TTTTGGAGCCCCCTTTTGTCGTTAGCGCGACCTTTAATTCAAATTAAAGGTTGCTTTTTTCTATCGTCCG
ATCATTTTGCGCCTGACTAGCCTAGATATTAGCAACAACTTCGCGGCTAAGTTGTTGACCGTCAAGTATA
AATTAATGGGCTTATGGCCTAATGGGTATAGAGCAAAATGGCATGCCTGCAGACTAGTATGGTCTTCACA
CTCGAAGATTTCGTTGGGGACTGGCGACAGACAGCCGGCTACAACCTGGACCAAGTCCTTGAACAGGGAG
GTGTGTCCAGTTTGTTTCAGAATCTCGGGGTGTCCGTAACTCCGATCCAAAGGATTGTCCTGAGCGGTGA
AAATGGGCTGAAGATCGACATCCATGTCATCATCCCGTATGAAGGTCTGAGCGGCGACCAAATGGGCCAG
ATCGAAAAAATTTTTAAGGTGGTGTACCCTGTGGATGATCATCACTTTAAGGTGATCCTGCACTATGGCA
CACTGGTAATCGACGGGGTTACGCCGAACATGATCGACTATTTCGGACGGCCGTATGAAGGCATCGCCGT
GTTCGACGGCAAAAAGATCACTGTAACAGGGACCCTGTGGAACGGCAACAAAATTATCGACGAGCGCCTG
ATCAACCCCGACGGCTCCCTGCTGTTCCGAGTAACCATCAACGGAGTGACCGGCTGGCGGCTGTGCGAAC
GCATTCTGGCGTAAATTCGCTAGCGTTAACTGGCCATAATCCTGTGTATGCAACGTTGAAAATTCGGATC
TATTTTTACGATTCGATCATGAATTAATAAAATTTAAATTTTATTGAATGATTTTCTAGTACATAACTGA
CATACGACTTATCAGTTGCGAAACGAACAGCTCTAATTACATTGTTAAGTGAAATTACGCCTAATTCGTC
TAAGTACAACATAACCAACTGTTTAAACCTAATTAAATAAGTCGACCCAGAAGCTGTCAGAGATGTCGTC
CAGACTTGGAAGTTCAGGTAAGCTTTGTGGAGATGCAACGCTCTCCGTAAGTTGTGGTTGAATCGGATCT
GGACGTGGTATATACGCGTCCTGGTGTATAGCAGATCCTCTACTCCGTATATCTTGAAATATAGGGGATT
TATTATCTCCCAGATATACACGCCATTCTCTGCCTGACGTGCAGTGATGATTTCCCCTGTGCGTGAATCC
ATGACCGGTGCAGCCTATGTGGAAGTATATGGTGCACCCACAGTTTAGATCAATGCGTCGTCGTCTAATC
GCCCTCCTCTTGGCTTGCCTGTGTGCCTTCTTGATAGAGGGGGGCGTCGAGAGTGATGAAGATAACATTC
TTGAGAGTCCAATGTTTGAGCGACGCATTTTCCGCTTTATCCAGGAAATCTTTATAGCTGGATCCCTCGC
CTGGATTGCAAAGCACGATTGAAGGGATCCCTCCTTTAATTTGAACTGGTTTCCCGTACTTGCAATTTGA
CTGCCAGTCTTTTTGGGCCCCAAGAAGCTCTTTCCAATGCTTTAGCTTTAGGTATTGCGGTGCTACGTCA
TCAATGACGTTATAGGCAACATTATTCGAGTACACTCGATTATTGAAGTCCAGGTGTCCACTGAGGTAAT
TATGTGGGCCTAAAGCACGAGCCCACATCGTCTTGCCCGTTCTAGAATCACCTTCCACTATGAGACTAAC
TGGTCTTACAGGCCGCGCAGCGGGACCCATTCCAAAATAATCATCCGCCCATTCTTGCATCTGTTCAGGA
ACGTTAGTGAAAGAGGAAAGTGGAAATGGAGGGACCCATTGTTCAGGCGCCTTTTTGAAAAGGCGTTCCA
AGTTCGCTGTAATGTTATGGTAACTCACGATGAACGCCCTTGGATCTCCGGCCCGGATAATTGCAAGAGC
TTCCGCCAAACTAGGTGCATTGATGGCGTTATAATAGACGTCGTCTTTATTCTTCTTTGTACCCCCAGGC
ACTTTGAACTGTCCGGATTCACAACAATCGCCGTCTTTGGTGATGTAATTCTTGACGGCGTTGGCGTCTT
TGGCTGCTTGTATGTTTGGGTGAAAATTGGTCGACCTTCTGGGGTGAGTAAGGTCGAAAAATCTCTTATT
CTTGATGTTGGACTTTCCAGAGAGTTGGATGAGACAGTGAAGGTGTGGGAATCCGTCCGAGTGCTCCTCT
CTGGCAACTCGAATATATGTTGGTTTGACGACTGACCATGATAAGGTTTGAAGCATTTGAAGAGCTTCAT
TTTTTGGGATATCGCACTTGGGATAGGTTAAGAAAATATGTCTGGCTTGTAAACGAAAAGAATCGGGGTT
TCTAGGCATTTTTTAAATAGTGACCCAGGACTCAAAAACTAGCTCTCAACTTCTCTCATATGTTGTGGAG
TCTGGAGTCCTTTATATATGTTTACGCTATAGAAGGCATTTGGGGACTCTCCCGGGCCCACCATAGGACT
CCATACCGCGGCCATCTATATAATATTACTGATGGCCGCGCGGATTTTGGAGCCCCCTTTTGTCGTTAGC
GCGACCTTTAATTCAAATTAAAGGTTGCTTTTTTCTATCGTCCAATCATTTTGCGCCTGACTAGCCTAGA
TATTAGCAACAACTTCGCGACTAAGTTGTTGACCGTCAAGTATAAATTAATGGGCTTATGGCCCAATGGG
TATAGAGCAAAATGCCCAAGCGTGATGCCCCGTGGCGCTTATTAGCGGGTACGTCTAAGGTAAGTCGAAA
TGCCAACTACTCTCCCTTGAGAGTATTGGGCCCTAAAGTTAATAAGGGACCTCGAGGGGGGGCCCGGTAC
CCGGGGATCCTCTAGAGTCGACCTGCAGGCATGCAAGCTTGGCACTGGCCGTCGTTTTACAACGTCGTGA
CTGGGAAAACCCTGGCGTTACCCAACTTAATCGCCTTGCAGCACATCCCCCTTTCGCCAGCTGGCGTAAT
AGCGAAGAGGCCCGCACCGATCGCCCTTCCCAACAGTTGCGCAGCCTGAATGGCGAATGCTAGAGCAGCT
TGAGCTTGGATCAGATTGTCGTTTCCCGCCTTCAGTTTAAACTATCAGTGTTTGACAGGATATATTGGCG
GGTAAACCTAAGAGAAAAGAGCGTTTATTAGAATAATCGGATATTTAAAAGGGCGTGAAAAGGTTTATCC
GTTCGTCCATTTGTATGTGCATGCCAACCACAGGGTTCCCCTCGGGATCAAAGTACTTTGATCCAACCCC
TCCGCTGCTATAGTGCAGTCGGCTTCTGACGTTCAGTGCAGCCGTCTTCTGAAAACGACATGTCGCACAA
GTCCTAAGTTACGCGACAGGCTGCCGCCCTGCCCTTTTCCTGGCGTTTTCTTGTCGCGTGTTTTAGTCGC
ATAAAGTAGAATACTTGCGACTAGAACCGGAGACATTACGCCATGAACAAGAGCGCCGCCGCTGGCCTGC
TGGGCTATGCCCGCGTCAGCACCGACGACCAGGACTTGACCAACCAACGGGCCGAACTGCACGCGGCCGG
CTGCACCAAGCTGTTTTCCGAGAAGATCACCGGCACCAGGCGCGACCGCCCGGAGCTGGCCAGGATGCTT
GACCACCTACGCCCTGGCGACGTTGTGACAGTGACCAGGCTAGACCGCCTGGCCCGCAGCACCCGCGACC
TACTGGACATTGCCGAGCGCATCCAGGAGGCCGGCGCGGGCCTGCGTAGCCTGGCAGAGCCGTGGGCCGA
CACCACCACGCCGGCCGGCCGCATGGTGTTGACCGTGTTCGCCGGCATTGCCGAGTTCGAGCGTTCCCTA
ATCATCGACCGCACCCGGAGCGGGCGCGAGGCCGCCAAGGCCCGAGGCGTGAAGTTTGGCCCCCGCCCTA
CCCTCACCCCGGCACAGATCGCGCACGCCCGCGAGCTGATCGACCAGGAAGGCCGCACCGTGAAAGAGGC
GGCTGCACTGCTTGGCGTGCATCGCTCGACCCTGTACCGCGCACTTGAGCGCAGCGAGGAAGTGACGCCC
ACCGAGGCCAGGCGGCGCGGTGCCTTCCGTGAGGACGCATTGACCGAGGCCGACGCCCTGGCGGCCGCCG
AGAATGAACGCCAAGAGGAACAAGCATGAAACCGCACCAGGACGGCCAGGACGAACCGTTTTTCATTACC
GAAGAGATCGAGGCGGAGATGATCGCGGCCGGGTACGTGTTCGAGCCGCCCGCGCACGTCTCAACCGTGC
GGCTGCATGAAATCCTGGCCGGTTTGTCTGATGCCAAGCTGGCGGCCTGGCCGGCCAGCTTGGCCGCTGA
AGAAACCGAGCGCCGCCGTCTAAAAAGGTGATGTGTATTTGAGTAAAACAGCTTGCGTCATGCGGTCGCT
GCGTATATGATGCGATGAGTAAATAAACAAATACGCAAGGGGAACGCATGAAGGTTATCGCTGTACTTAA
CCAGAAAGGCGGGTCAGGCAAGACGACCATCGCAACCCATCTAGCCCGCGCCCTGCAACTCGCCGGGGCC
GATGTTCTGTTAGTCGATTCCGATCCCCAGGGCAGTGCCCGCGATTGGGCGGCCGTGCGGGAAGATCAAC
CGCTAACCGTTGTCGGCATCGACCGCCCGACGATTGACCGCGACGTGAAGGCCATCGGCCGGCGCGACTT
CGTAGTGATCGACGGAGCGCCCCAGGCGGCGGACTTGGCTGTGTCCGCGATCAAGGCAGCCGACTTCGTG
CTGATTCCGGTGCAGCCAAGCCCTTACGACATATGGGCCACCGCCGACCTGGTGGAGCTGGTTAAGCAGC
GCATTGAGGTCACGGATGGAAGGCTACAAGCGGCCTTTGTCGTGTCGCGGGCGATCAAAGGCACGCGCAT
CGGCGGTGAGGTTGCCGAGGCGCTGGCCGGGTACGAGCTGCCCATTCTTGAGTCCCGTATCACGCAGCGC
GTGAGCTACCCAGGCACTGCCGCCGCCGGCACAACCGTTCTTGAATCAGAACCCGAGGGCGACGCTGCCC
GCGAGGTCCAGGCGCTGGCCGCTGAAATTAAATCAAAACTCATTTGAGTTAATGAGGTAAAGAGAAAATG
AGCAAAAGCACAAACACGCTAAGTGCCGGCCGTCCGAGCGCACGCAGCAGCAAGGCTGCAACGTTGGCCA
GCCTGGCAGACACGCCAGCCATGAAGCGGGTCAACTTTCAGTTGCCGGCGGAGGATCACACCAAGCTGAA
GATGTACGCGGTACGCCAAGGCAAGACCATTACCGAGCTGCTATCTGAATACATCGCGCAGCTACCAGAG
TAAATGAGCAAATGAATAAATGAGTAGATGAATTTTAGCGGCTAAAGGAGGCGGCATGGAAAATCAAGAA
CAACCAGGCACCGACGCCGTGGAATGCCCCATGTGTGGAGGAACGGGCGGTTGGCCAGGCGTAAGCGGCT
GGGTTGCCTGCCGGCCCTGCAATGGCACTGGAACCCCCAAGCCCGAGGAATCGGCGTGAGCGGTCGCAAA
CCATCCGGCCCGGTACAAATCGGCGCGGCGCTGGGTGATGACCTGGTGGAGAAGTTGAAGGCCGCGCAGG
CCGCCCAGCGGCAACGCATCGAGGCAGAAGCACGCCCCGGTGAATCGTGGCAAGCGGCCGCTGATCGAAT
CCGCAAAGAATCCCGGCAACCGCCGGCAGCCGGTGCGCCGTCGATTAGGAAGCCGCCCAAGGGCGACGAG
CAACCAGATTTTTTCGTTCCGATGCTCTATGACGTGGGCACCCGCGATAGTCGCAGCATCATGGACGTGG
CCGTTTTCCGTCTGTCGAAGCGTGACCGACGAGCTGGCGAGGTGATCCGCTACGAGCTTCCAGACGGGCA
CGTAGAGGTTTCCGCAGGGCCGGCCGGCATGGCCAGTGTGTGGGATTACGACCTGGTACTGATGGCGGTT
TCCCATCTAACCGAATCCATGAACCGATACCGGGAAGGGAAGGGAGACAAGCCCGGCCGCGTGTTCCGTC
CACACGTTGCGGACGTACTCAAGTTCTGCCGGCGAGCCGATGGCGGAAAGCAGAAAGACGACCTGGTAGA
AACCTGCATTCGGTTAAACACCACGCACGTTGCCATGCAGCGTACGAAGAAGGCCAAGAACGGCCGCCTG
GTGACGGTATCCGAGGGTGAAGCCTTGATTAGCCGCTACAAGATCGTAAAGAGCGAAACCGGGCGGCCGG
AGTACATCGAGATCGAGCTAGCTGATTGGATGTACCGCGAGATCACAGAAGGCAAGAACCCGGACGTGCT
GACGGTTCACCCCGATTACTTTTTGATCGATCCCGGCATCGGCCGTTTTCTCTACCGCCTGGCACGCCGC
GCCGCAGGCAAGGCAGAAGCCAGATGGTTGTTCAAGACGATCTACGAACGCAGTGGCAGCGCCGGAGAGT
TCAAGAAGTTCTGTTTCACCGTGCGCAAGCTGATCGGGTCAAATGACCTGCCGGAGTACGATTTGAAGGA
GGAGGCGGGGCAGGCTGGCCCGATCCTAGTCATGCGCTACCGCAACCTGATCGAGGGCGAAGCATCCGCC
GGTTCCTAATGTACGGAGCAGATGCTAGGGCAAATTGCCCTAGCAGGGGAAAAAGGTCGAAAAGGTGTCT
TTCCTGTGGATAGCACGTACATTGGGAACCCAAAGCCGTACATTGGGAACCGGAACCCGTACATTGGGAA
CCCAAAGCCGTACATTGGGAACCGGTCACACATGTAAGTGACTGATATAAAAGAGAAAAAAGGCGATTTT
TCCGCCTAAAACTCTTTAAAACTTATTAAAACTCTTAAAACCCGCCTGGCCTGTGCATAACTGTCTGGCC
AGCGCACAGCCGAAGAGCTGCAAAAAGCGCCTACCCTTCGGTCGCTGCGCTCCCTACGCCCCGCCGCTTC
GCGTCGGCCTATCGCGGCCGCTGGCCGCTCAAAAATGGCTGGCCTACGGCCAGGCAATCTACCAGGGCGC
GGACAAGCCGCGCCGTCGCCACTCGACCGCCGGCGCCCACATCAAGGCACCCTGCCTCGCGCGTTTCGGT
GATGACGGTGAAAACCTCTGACACATGCAGCTCCCGGAGACGGTCACAGCTTGTCTGTAAGCGGATGCCG
GGAGCAGACAAGCCCGTCAGGGCGCGTCAGCGGGTGTTGGCGGGTGTCGGGGCGCAGCCATGACCCAGTC
ACGTAGCGATAGCGGAGTGTATACTGGCTTAACTATGCGGCATCAGAGCAGATTGTACTGAGAGTGCACC
ATATGCGGTGTGAAATACCGCACAGATGCGTAAGGAGAAAATACCGCATCAGGCGCTCTTCCGCTTCCTC
GCTCACTGACTCGCTGCGCTCGGTCGTTCGGCTGCGGCGAGCGGTATCAGCTCACTCAAAGGCGGTAATA
CGGTTATCCACAGAATCAGGGGATAACGCAGGAAAGAACATGTGAGCAAAAGGCCAGCAAAAGGCCAGGA
ACCGTAAAAAGGCCGCGTTGCTGGCGTTTTTCCATAGGCTCCGCCCCCCTGACGAGCATCACAAAAATCG
ACGCTCAAGTCAGAGGTGGCGAAACCCGACAGGACTATAAAGATACCAGGCGTTTCCCCCTGGAAGCTCC
CTCGTGCGCTCTCCTGTTCCGACCCTGCCGCTTACCGGATACCTGTCCGCCTTTCTCCCTTCGGGAAGCG
TGGCGCTTTCTCATAGCTCACGCTGTAGGTATCTCAGTTCGGTGTAGGTCGTTCGCTCCAAGCTGGGCTG
TGTGCACGAACCCCCCGTTCAGCCCGACCGCTGCGCCTTATCCGGTAACTATCGTCTTGAGTCCAACCCG
GTAAGACACGACTTATCGCCACTGGCAGCAGCCACTGGTAACAGGATTAGCAGAGCGAGGTATGTAGGCG
GTGCTACAGAGTTCTTGAAGTGGTGGCCTAACTACGGCTACACTAGAAGGACAGTATTTGGTATCTGCGC
TCTGCTGAAGCCAGTTACCTTCGGAAAAAGAGTTGGTAGCTCTTGATCCGGCAAACAAACCACCGCTGGT
AGCGGTGGTTTTTTTGTTTGCAAGCAGCAGATTACGCGCAGAAAAAAAGGATCTCAAGAAGATCCTTTGA
TCTTTTCTACGGGGTCTGACGCTCAGTGGAACGAAAACTCACGTTAAGGGATTTTGGTCATGCATTCTAG
GTACTAAAACAATTCATCCAGTAAAATATAATATTTTATTTTCTCCCAATCAGGCTTGATCCCCAGTAAG
TCAAAAAATAGCTCGACATACTGTTCTTCCCCGATATCCTCCCTGATCGACCGGACGCAGAAGGCAATGT
CATACCACTTGTCCGCCCTGCCGCTTCTCCCAAGATCAATAAAGCCACTTACTTTGCCATCTTTCACAAA
GATGTTGCTGTCTCCCAGGTCGCCGTGGGAAAAGACAAGTTCCTCTTCGGGCTTTTCCGTCTTTAAAAAA
TCATACAGCTCGCGCGGATCTTTAAATGGAGTGTCTTCTTCCCAGTTTTCGCAATCCACATCGGCCAGAT
CGTTATTCAGTAAGTAATCCAATTCGGCTAAGCGGCTGTCTAAGCTATTCGTATAGGGACAATCCGATAT
GTCGATGGAGTGAAAGAGCCTGATGCACTCCGCATACAGCTCGATAATCTTTTCAGGGCTTTGTTCATCT
TCATACTCTTCCGAGCAAAGGACGCCATCGGCCTCACTCATGAGCAGATTGCTCCAGCCATCATGCCGTT
CAAAGTGCAGGACCTTTGGAACAGGCAGCTTTCCTTCCAGCCATAGCATCATGTCCTTTTCCCGTTCCAC
ATCATAGGTGGTCCCTTTATACCGGCTGTCCGTCATTTTTAAATATAGGTTTTCATTTTCTCCCACCAGC
TTATATACCTTAGCAGGAGACATTCCTTCCGTATCTTTTACGCAGCGGTATTTTTCGATCAGTTTTTTCA
ATTCCGGTGATATTCTCATTTTAGCCATTTATTATTTCCTTCCTCTTTTCTACAGTATTTAAAGATACCC
CAAGAAGCTAATTATAACAAGACGAACTCCAATTCACTGTTCCTTGCATTCTAAAACCTTAAATACCAGA
AAACAGCTTTTTCAAAGTTGTTTTCAAAGTTGGCGTATAACATAGTATCGACGGAGCCGATTTTGAAACC
GCGGTGATCACAGGCAGCAACGCTCTGTCATCGTTACAATCAACATGCTACCCTCCGCGAGATCATCCGT
GTTTCAAACCCGGCAGCTTAGTTGCCGTTCTTCCGAATAGCATCGGTAACATGAGCAAAGTCTGCCGCCT
TACAACGGCTCTCCCGCTGACGCCGTCCCGGACTGATGGGCTGCCTGTATCGAGTGGTGATTTTGTGCCG
AGCTGCCGGTCGGGGAGCTGTTGGCTGGCTGGTGGCAGGATATATTGTGGTGTAAACAAATTGACGCTTA
GACAACTTAATAACACATTGCGGACGTTTTTAATGTACTGAATTAACGCCGAATTAATTCGGGGATAGCC
CTTTGGTCTTCTGAGACTGTATCTTTGATATTCTTGGAGTAGACGAGAGTGTCGTGCTCCACCATGTTGG
CAAGCTGCTCTAGCCAATACGCAAACCGCCTCTCCCCGCGCGTTGGCCGATTCATTAATGCAGCTGGCAC
GACAGGTTTCCCGACTGGAAAGCGGGCAGTGAGCGCAACGCAATTAATGTGAGTTAGCTCACTCATTAGG
CACCCCAGGCTTTACACTTTATGCTTCCGGCTCGTATGTTGTGTGGAATTGTGAGCGGATAACAATTTCA
CACAGGAAACAGCTATGACATGATTACG
Features (pLannotate 1.2.2; 25 found; start..end, strand, type, name):
    982..1749    +  CDS            NSP_ABMVW: Experimental evidence at protein level: Swiss-Prot protein existence level 1. Binds to the genomic viral ssDNA, shuttles it into and out of the cell nucleus. Begomoviruses use 2 proteins to transport their DNA from cell to cell. The nuclear shuttle protein (NSP) shuttles it between nucleus and cytoplasm and the movement protein (MP) probably transports the DNA-NSP complex to the cell periphery and facilitates movement across the cell wall. From Abutilon mosaic virus (isolate West India) (AbMV).
   1792..2670    -  CDS            MVP_ABMVW: Experimental evidence at protein level: Swiss-Prot protein existence level 1. Transports viral genome to neighboring plant cells directly through plasmosdesmata, without any budding. The movement protein allows efficient cell to cell propagation, by bypassing the host cell wall barrier. Begomovirus genome is shuttled out of nucleus by Nuclear shuttle protein (NSP) and the movement protein transports the DNA-NSP complex to cell plasmodesmata and facilitates further movement across the cell wall. From Abutilon mosaic virus (isolate West India) (AbMV).
   3333..3395    -  CDS            REP_SLCV (fragment): Protein inferred from homology: Swiss-Prot protein existence level 3. Essential for the replication of viral ssDNA. The closed circular ssDNA genome is first converted to a superhelical dsDNA. Rep binds a specific region at the genome origin of replication. It introduces an endonucleolytic nick within the conserved sequence 5'- TAATATTAC-3' in the intergenic region of the genome present in all geminiviruses, thereby initiating the rolling circle replication (RCR). Following cleavage, binds covalently to the 5'-phosphate of DNA as a tyrosyl ester. The cleavage gives rise to a free 3'-OH that se
   3769..4284    +  CDS            Nluc: NanoLuc® luciferase human codon-optimized
   4308..4364    +  CDS            CAPSD_ABMVW (fragment): Experimental evidence at protein level: Swiss-Prot protein existence level 1. Encapsidates the viral DNA into characteristic twinned ('geminate') particles. Binds the genomic viral ssDNA and shuttles it into and out of the cell nucleus. The CP of bipartite geminiviruses is not required for cell-to-cell or systemic movement. From Abutilon mosaic virus (isolate West India) (AbMV).
   4367..4762    -  CDS            REN_TGMVY: Experimental evidence at protein level: Swiss-Prot protein existence level 1. Increases viral DNA accumulation. Enhances infectivity and symptom expression (By similarity). From Tomato golden mosaic virus (strain Yellow vein) (TGMV).
   4840..5889    -  CDS            REP_BGYMJ: Experimental evidence at protein level: Swiss-Prot protein existence level 1. Essential for the replication of viral ssDNA. The closed circular ssDNA genome is first converted to a superhelical dsDNA. Rep binds a specific region at the genome origin of replication. It introduces an endonucleolytic nick within the conserved sequence 5'- TAATATTAC-3' in the intergenic region of the genome present in all geminiviruses, thereby initiating the rolling circle replication (RCR). Following cleavage, binds covalently to the 5'-phosphate of DNA as a tyrosyl ester. The cleavage gives rise to a free 3'-OH
   6242..6346    +  CDS            CAPSD_ABMVW (fragment): Experimental evidence at protein level: Swiss-Prot protein existence level 1. Encapsidates the viral DNA into characteristic twinned ('geminate') particles. Binds the genomic viral ssDNA and shuttles it into and out of the cell nucleus. The CP of bipartite geminiviruses is not required for cell-to-cell or systemic movement. From Abutilon mosaic virus (isolate West India) (AbMV).
   6365..6410    +  misc_feature   MCS (fragment): pUC18/19 multiple cloning site
   6413..6567    +  CDS            lacZα (fragment): LacZα fragment of β-galactosidase; lacZ fragment
   6633..6657    +  misc_feature   RB T-DNA repeat: right border repeat from nopaline C58 T-DNA
   6997..7398    +  CDS            Y4CG_SINFN (fragment): Protein inferred from homology: Swiss-Prot protein existence level 3. From Sinorhizobium fredii (strain NBRC 101917 / NGR234).
   7958..8587    +  CDS            pVS1 StaA: stability protein from the Pseudomonas plasmid pVS1 (Heeb et al., 2000)
   9016..10089   +  CDS            pVS1 RepA: replication protein from the Pseudomonas plasmid pVS1 (Heeb et al., 2000)
  10155..10349   +  rep_origin     pVS1 oriV: origin of replication for the Pseudomonas plasmid pVS1 (Heeb et al., 2000)
  10552..10591   +  CDS            rop (fragment): Rop protein, which maintains plasmids at low copy number; rop
  10693..10833   +  misc_feature   bom: basis of mobility region from pBR322
  11019..11607   -  rep_origin     ori: high-copy-number ColE1/pMB1/pBR322/pUC origin of replication
  11694..12488   -  CDS            KanR: aminoglycoside phosphotransferase; aphA-3; confers resistance to kanamycin
  12913..12937   +  misc_feature   LB T-DNA repeat: left border repeat from nopaline C58 T-DNA
  13015..13088   -  promoter       CaMV 35S promoter (enhanced) (fragment): cauliflower mosaic virus 35S promoter with a duplicated enhancer region
  13104..13192   +  CDS            lacI (fragment): lac repressor; lacI; The lac repressor binds to the lac operator to inhibit transcription in E. coli. This inhibition can be relieved by adding lactose or isopropyl-β-D-thiogalactopyranoside (IPTG).
  13205..13226   +  protein_bind   CAP binding site: CAP binding activates transcription in the presence of cAMP. E. coli catabolite activator protein
  13241..13271   +  promoter       lac promoter: promoter for the E. coli lac operon
  13275..13297   +  protein_bind   lac operator (fragment): The lac repressor binds to the lac operator to inhibit transcription in E. coli. This inhibition can be relieved by adding lactose or isopropyl-β-D-thiogalactopyranoside (IPTG). lac repressor encoded by lacI
