[The description below was written by a language model from this plasmid's Addgene catalogue record and pLannotate feature annotations shown in this document.]
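Description:
pVO-NanoLUC is a plant expression plasmid built for virus-mediated overexpression (VOX) of the synthetic NanoLuc luciferase reporter. It is derived from the backbone pJRT.Agro.CLCrVA.008, and the feature table shows the architecture of an Agrobacterium binary vector. Nopaline-type left and right T-DNA border repeats flank the payload. Outside the borders, the plasmid carries the pVS1 replication and stability functions (oriV, RepA, StaA) for maintenance in Agrobacterium. It also has a high-copy ColE1/pMB1-type origin with a bom site for propagation in E. coli, and an aphA-3 kanamycin resistance gene for bacterial selection. Fragments of a lac promoter/operator, lacZα, a pUC multiple cloning site and a short piece of the enhanced CaMV 35S promoter appear to be remnants of the parental cloning vector.

Within the T-DNA, annotation by homology finds open reading frames from both components of a bipartite begomovirus. The DNA-B functions are the nuclear shuttle protein and the movement protein. The DNA-A functions are Rep and the replication enhancer REN, and an additional short Rep fragment likely marks a repeated intergenic region. This fits the "all-in-one" description, with both viral genome components delivered from a single plasmid. The viral matches are to related begomoviruses, and the record does not explicitly name the virus itself. The human codon-optimized Nluc coding sequence is followed by a short capsid protein fragment, which suggests that it replaces most of the coat protein gene. The record does not annotate a promoter for it. After agroinoculation, viral replication and movement would be expected to spread the replicon and NanoLuc expression through the plant, giving a luminescent readout of the overexpression system.
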