Addgene plasmid #234900: pVO-NanoLUC
Purpose: This all-in-one vector is used to overexpress the NanoLUC gene via virus-mediated overexpression (VOX)
Depositing lab: Guoli Song. Depositing organization: Institute of Cotton Research (ICR), CAAS. Publication: An all-in-one plant virus-based vector toolkit for streamlined gene silencing, overexpression, and genome editing. Hao Y, Yuan Z, Li Y, Zuo D, Cheng H, Wang Q, Zhang Y, Lv L, Liu J, Song G. Plant Commun. 2025 May 19:101379. doi: 10.1016/j.xplc.2025.101379. PubMed 40394900.
Backbone
  Vector backbone: pJRT.Agro.CLCrVA.008
  Backbone manufacturer: Tuttle et al Plant Methods. 2012 Aug 1;8(1):27. doi: 10.1186/1746-4811-8-27.
  Vector type: Plant Expression
Growth in bacteria
  Bacterial resistance: Kanamycin, 50 μg/mL
  Growth temperature: 37°C
  Growth strain: DH5alpha
  Copy number: High Copy
Gene/Insert
  Gene/Insert name: NanoLUC
  Species: Synthetic
  Cloning method: Other
Terms and licenses: Academic/Nonprofit Terms; Industry Terms: Not Available to Industry
How to cite: pVO-NanoLUC was a gift from Guoli Song (Addgene plasmid # 234900 ; http://n2t.net/addgene:234900 ; RRID:Addgene_234900)
